Addgene plasmid #51505: AAV phSyn1(S)-FLEX-tdTomato-WPRE
Purpose: Can be used to generate AAV virus that will express tdTomato in the presence of Cre in neurons from the synapsin promoter
Depositing lab: Hongkui Zeng. Depositing organization: Allen Institute. Publication: A mesoscale connectome of the mouse brain. Oh SW, Harris JA, Ng L, Winslow B, Cain N, Mihalas S, Wang Q, Lau C, Kuan L, Henry AM, Mortrud MT, Ouellette B, Nguyen TN, Sorensen SA, Slaughterbeck CR, Wakeman W, Li Y, Feng D, Ho A, Nicholas E, Hirokawa KE, Bohn P, Joines KM, Peng H, Hawrylycz MJ, Phillips JW, Hohmann JG, Wohnoutka P, Gerfen CR, Koch C, Bernard A, Dang C, Jones AR, Zeng H. Nature. 2014 Apr 10;508(7495):207-14. doi: 10.1038/nature13186. Epub 2014 Apr 2. PubMed 24695228.
Backbone
  Vector backbone: pAAV-MCS
  Backbone manufacturer: Stratagene
  Total vector size (bp): 5915
  Modifications to backbone: A fragment containing the phSyn promoter-FLEX-tdTomato-WPRE-bGHpA was swapped in to replace the CMV promoter-MCS-hGHpA sequence. Total insert size including the two ITRs is 3318 bp.
  Vector type: AAV
Growth in bacteria
  Bacterial resistance: Ampicillin, 100 μg/mL
  Growth temperature: 37°C
  Growth strain: NEB Stable
  Copy number: Unknown
Gene/Insert
  Gene/Insert name: tdTomato
  Insert size (bp): 1440
  Promoter: phSyn1
  Cloning method: Restriction Enzyme; 5′ cloning site Not1 (not destroyed); 3′ cloning site Not1 (not destroyed)
  Sequencing primers: 5′ none; 3′ none
Terms and licenses: Academic/Nonprofit Terms; Industry Terms: Not Available to Industry
How to cite: AAV phSyn1(S)-FLEX-tdTomato-WPRE was a gift from Hongkui Zeng (Addgene plasmid # 51505 ; http://n2t.net/addgene:51505 ; RRID:Addgene_51505)
