[The description below was written by a language model from this plasmid's Addgene catalogue record and the feature table of its GenBank file.]
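Description:
AAV phSyn1(S)-FLEX-tdTomato-WPRE is a 5,915 bp AAV transfer plasmid built on the pAAV-MCS backbone, in which the original CMV promoter, multiple cloning site and hGH polyadenylation sequence were replaced by a neuron-specific, Cre-dependent reporter cassette. The plasmid is propagated in E. coli through a high-copy ColE1/pUC-type origin and selected with ampicillin via the beta-lactamase gene. An f1 phage origin is also present in the backbone. Two AAV2 inverted terminal repeats flank the payload and provide the cis signals needed for replication and packaging of the intervening DNA into AAV particles. The ITR-to-ITR segment is 3,318 bp, well within AAV packaging capacity.

Between the ITRs, a short human synapsin I promoter restricts expression to neurons and is followed by a FLEX (double-floxed inverted) switch. A loxP/lox2272 pair lies upstream of the tdTomato region and a second pair in the opposite orientation lies downstream. The tdTomato coding sequence is not annotated as a CDS in the feature table, but the reversed orientation of the DsRed/mCherry-family primer sites indicates it sits antisense to the promoter, so no functional transcript is made at baseline. Cre recombinase inverts the cassette through one pair of compatible sites and then excises one site of the other pair, locking tdTomato in the sense orientation. A WPRE downstream enhances transcript stability and expression, and a bovine growth hormone poly(A) signal terminates the message. The construct is used to produce AAV that labels Cre-expressing neurons with red fluorescence, for example to trace projections from genetically defined populations in Cre driver mice.
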