LOCUS       Exported 5915 bp ds-DNA circular SYN 12-MAY-2021
DEFINITION  Can be used to generate AAV virus that will express tdTomato in the
            presence of Cre in neurons from the synapsin promoter.
ACCESSION   .
VERSION     .
KEYWORDS    AAV phSyn1(S)-FLEX-tdTomato-WPRE
SOURCE      synthetic DNA construct
  ORGANISM  synthetic DNA construct
REFERENCE   1 (bases 1 to 5915)
  AUTHORS   Oh SW, Harris JA, Ng L, Winslow B, Cain N, Mihalas S, Wang Q, Lau C,
            Kuan L, Henry AM, Mortrud MT, Ouellette B, Nguyen TN, Sorensen SA,
            Slaughterbeck CR, Wakeman W, Li Y, Feng D, Ho A, Nicholas E,
            Hirokawa KE, Bohn P, Joines KM, Peng H, Hawrylycz MJ, Phillips JW,
            Hohmann JG, Wohnoutka P, Gerfen CR, Koch C, Bernard A, Dang C, Jones
            AR, Zeng H
  TITLE     A mesoscale connectome of the mouse brain.
  JOURNAL   Nature. 2014 Apr 10;508(7495):207-14. doi: 10.1038/nature13186. Epub
            2014 Apr 2.
  PUBMED    24695228
REFERENCE   2 (bases 1 to 5915)
  AUTHORS   .
  TITLE     Direct Submission
  JOURNAL   Exported May 12, 2021 from SnapGene Server 1.1.58
            http://www.snapgene.com
FEATURES             Location/Qualifiers
     source          1..5915
                     /organism="synthetic DNA construct"
                     /mol_type="other DNA"
     repeat_region   1..141
                     /label=AAV2 ITR
                     /note="inverted terminal repeat of adeno-associated virus
                     serotype 2"
     repeat_region   12..141
                     /label=AAV2 ITR
     promoter        177..624
                     /label=hSyn promoter
                     /note="human synapsin I promoter; confers neuron-specific
                     expression (Kugler et al., 2003)"
     protein_bind    657..690
                     /label=loxP
                     /bound_moiety="Cre recombinase"
                     /note="Cre-mediated recombination occurs in the 8-bp core
                     sequence (GCATACAT)."
     protein_bind    701..734
                     /label=lox2272
                     /bound_moiety="Cre recombinase"
                     /note="Cre-mediated recombination occurs in the 8-bp core
                     sequence (GGATACTT). lox2272 sites are compatible with each
                     other, but incompatible with loxP or loxN sites (Lee and
                     Saito, 1988)."
     primer_bind     complement(1563..1586)
                     /label=DsRed1-C
                     /note="DsRed1, forward primer"
     primer_bind     complement(1761..1780)
                     /label=mCherry-F
                     /note="mCherry, forward primer"
     primer_bind     2030..2048
                     /label=mCherry-R
                     /note="mCherry, reverse primer"
     regulatory      2178..2187
                     /regulatory_class="other"
                     /note="vertebrate consensus sequence for strong initiation
                     of translation (Kozak, 1987)"
     protein_bind    complement(2218..2251)
                     /label=loxP
                     /bound_moiety="Cre recombinase"
                     /note="Cre-mediated recombination occurs in the 8-bp core
                     sequence (GCATACAT)."
     protein_bind    complement(2262..2295)
                     /label=lox2272
                     /bound_moiety="Cre recombinase"
                     /note="Cre-mediated recombination occurs in the 8-bp core
                     sequence (GGATACTT). lox2272 sites are compatible with each
                     other, but incompatible with loxP or loxN sites (Lee and
                     Saito, 1988)."
     misc_feature    2319..2907
                     /label=WPRE
                     /note="woodchuck hepatitis virus posttranscriptional
                     regulatory element"
     primer_bind     complement(2372..2392)
                     /label=WPRE-R
                     /note="WPRE, reverse primer"
     CDS             complement(2790..2801)
                     /codon_start=1
                     /product="Factor Xa recognition and cleavage site"
                     /label=Factor Xa site
                     /translation="IEGR"
     primer_bind     complement(2942..2959)
                     /label=BGH-rev
                     /note="Bovine growth hormone terminator, reverse primer.
                     Also called BGH reverse"
     polyA_signal    2948..3155
                     /label=bGH poly(A) signal
                     /note="bovine growth hormone polyadenylation signal"
     repeat_region   3178..3318
                     /label=AAV2 ITR
                     /note="inverted terminal repeat of adeno-associated virus
                     serotype 2"
     repeat_region   3178..3307
                     /label=AAV2 ITR
     rep_origin      3393..3848
                     /direction=RIGHT
                     /label=f1 ori
                     /note="f1 bacteriophage origin of replication; arrow
                     indicates direction of (+) strand synthesis"
     primer_bind     complement(3480..3499)
                     /label=F1ori-R
                     /note="F1 origin, reverse primer"
     primer_bind     3690..3711
                     /label=F1ori-F
                     /note="F1 origin, forward primer"
     primer_bind     complement(3865..3884)
                     /label=pRS-marker
                     /note="pRS vectors, use to sequence yeast selectable
                     marker"
     primer_bind     3984..4006
                     /label=pGEX 3'
                     /note="pGEX vectors, reverse primer"
     primer_bind     complement(4044..4062)
                     /label=pBRforEco
                     /note="pBR322 vectors, upsteam of EcoRI site, forward
                     primer"
     promoter        4130..4234
                     /gene="bla"
                     /label=AmpR promoter
     CDS             4235..5095
                     /codon_start=1
                     /gene="bla"
                     /product="beta-lactamase"
                     /label=AmpR
                     /note="confers resistance to ampicillin, carbenicillin, and
                     related antibiotics"
                     /translation="MSIQHFRVALIPFFAAFCLPVFAHPETLVKVKDAEDQLGARVGYI
                     ELDLNSGKILESFRPEERFPMMSTFKVLLCGAVLSRIDAGQEQLGRRIHYSQNDLVEYS
                     PVTEKHLTDGMTVRELCSAAITMSDNTAANLLLTTIGGPKELTAFLHNMGDHVTRLDRW
                     EPELNEAIPNDERDTTMPVAMATTLRKLLTGELLTLASRQQLIDWMEADKVAGPLLRSA
                     LPAGWFIADKSGAGERGSRGIIAALGPDGKPSRIVVIYTTGSQATMDERNRQIAEIGAS
                     LIKHW"
     primer_bind     complement(4453..4472)
                     /label=Amp-R
                     /note="Ampicillin resistance gene, reverse primer"
     rep_origin      5266..5854
                     /direction=RIGHT
                     /label=ori
                     /note="high-copy-number ColE1/pMB1/pBR322/pUC origin of
                     replication"
     primer_bind     5755..5774
                     /label=pBR322ori-F
                     /note="pBR322 origin, forward primer"
ORIGIN
        1 cctgcaggca gctgcgcgct cgctcgctca ctgaggccgc ccgggcaaag cccgggcgtc
       61 gggcgacctt tggtcgcccg gcctcagtga gcgagcgagc gcgcagagag ggagtggcca
      121 actccatcac taggggttcc tgcggccgca cgcgtctgca gagggccctg cgtatgagtg
      181 caagtgggtt ttaggaccag gatgaggcgg ggtgggggtg cctacctgac gaccgacccc
      241 gacccactgg acaagcaccc aacccccatt ccccaaattg cgcatcccct atcagagagg
      301 gggaggggaa acaggatgcg gcgaggcgcg tgcgcactgc cagcttcagc accgcggaca
      361 gtgccttcgc ccccgcctgg cggcgcgcgc caccgccgcc tcagcactga aggcgcgctg
      421 acgtcactcg ccggtccccc gcaaactccc cttcccggcc accttggtcg cgtccgcgcc
      481 gccgccggcc cagccggacc gcaccacgcg aggcgcgaga taggggggca cgggcgcgac
      541 catctgcgct gcggcgccgg cgactcagcg ctgcctcagt ctgcggtggg cagcggagga
      601 gtcgtgtcgt gcctgagagc gcagacgcgt ggacggtacc cttcaggtcg acgtcgataa
      661 cttcgtatag catacattat acgaagttat ccgaatcgca ataacttcgt ataggatact
      721 ttatacgaag ttatttggcg cgccgctagc ttacttgtac agctcgtcca tgccgtacag
      781 aaacagatgg tgcctcccct cgctccgctc atactgctcc acaatggtgt agtcttcgtt
      841 atggctagta atatccagct ttgtgtcgac gtaatagtag ccaggcagct gcacgggttt
      901 cttggccatg tagatggttt tgaattcgac cagataatgc cctccatctt tcagcttcag
      961 tgcctggtgg atctctccct tcagcacgcc gtctctgggg tacagccttt ctgttgaagc
     1021 ctcccagccc attgtcttct tctgcatgac tgggccatca gggggaaaat tggtgccgcg
     1081 cattttcacc ttatagatca gagtgccgtc ctgcagagag ctgtcctggg tgacagtcac
     1141 caggcccccg tcttcgaagt tcatcactct ttcccactta aacccctctg ggaagctcag
     1201 tttcttgtaa tctggaatgt cagcagggtg tttcacgtag gctttacttc catacataaa
     1261 ctgaggagac aggatgtccc atgcgaatgg cagagggccg ccctttgtca ctttcagctt
     1321 tgctgtctgg gtgccctcat agggcctccc ttccccctct ccttcaatct caaactcgtg
     1381 cccgttcatg ctgccctcca tcctgacttt aaacctcata aactccttaa tcacggccat
     1441 gttgttgtcc tcggaggagg cggtgccgga gctgccgctg ccggtgctgc cggtaccatg
     1501 ccccaggaac aggtggtggc ggccctcgga gcgctcgtac tgttccacga tggtgtagtc
     1561 ctcgttgtgg gaggtgatgt ccagcttggt gtccacgtag tagtagccgg gcagttgcac
     1621 gggcttcttg gccatgtaga tggtcttgaa ctccaccagg tagtggccgc cgtccttcag
     1681 cttcagggcc tggtggatct cgcccttcag cacgccgtcg cgggggtaca ggcgctcggt
     1741 ggaggcctcc cagcccatgg tcttcttctg cattacgggg ccgtcggggg ggaagttggt
     1801 gccgcgcatc ttcaccttgt agatcagcgt gccgtcctgc agggaggagt cctgggtcac
     1861 ggtcaccaga ccgccgtcct cgaagttcat cacgcgctcc cacttgaagc cctcggggaa
     1921 ggacagcttc ttgtaatcgg ggatgtcggc ggggtgcttc acgtacgcct tggagccgta
     1981 catgaactgg ggggacagga tgtcccaggc gaagggcagg gggccgccct tggtcacctt
     2041 cagcttggcg gtctgggtgc cctcgtaggg gcggccctcg ccctcgccct cgatctcgaa
     2101 ctcgtggccg ttcatggagc cctccatgcg caccttgaag cgcatgaact ctttgatgac
     2161 ctcctcgccc ttgctcacca tggtggcgct agcggcgcgc caacctggcc ggccttgata
     2221 acttcgtata atgtatgcta tacgaagtta tccgaatcgc aataacttcg tataaagtat
     2281 cctatacgaa gttatcgaag atcatcaagc ttatcgataa tcaacctctg gattacaaaa
     2341 tttgtgaaag attgactggt attcttaact atgttgctcc ttttacgcta tgtggatacg
     2401 ctgctttaat gcctttgtat catgctattg cttcccgtat ggctttcatt ttctcctcct
     2461 tgtataaatc ctggttgctg tctctttatg aggagttgtg gcccgttgtc aggcaacgtg
     2521 gcgtggtgtg cactgtgttt gctgacgcaa cccccactgg ttggggcatt gccaccacct
     2581 gtcagctcct ttccgggact ttcgctttcc ccctccctat tgccacggcg gaactcatcg
     2641 ccgcctgcct tgcccgctgc tggacagggg ctcggctgtt gggcactgac aattccgtgg
     2701 tgttgtcggg gaaatcatcg tcctttcctt ggctgctcgc ctatgttgcc acctggattc
     2761 tgcgcgggac gtccttctgc tacgtccctt cggccctcaa tccagcggac cttccttccc
     2821 gcggcctgct gccggctctg cggcctcttc cgcgtcttcg ccttcgccct cagacgagtc
     2881 ggatctccct ttgggccgcc tccccgcatc gataccgagc gctgctcgag agatcgatct
     2941 gcctcgactg tgccttctag ttgccagcca tctgttgttt gcccctcccc cgtgccttcc
     3001 ttgaccctgg aaggtgccac tcccactgtc ctttcctaat aaaatgagga aattgcatcg
     3061 cattgtctga gtaggtgtca ttctattctg gggggtgggg tggggcagga cagcaagggg
     3121 gaggattggg aagacaatag caggcatgct ggggacacgt gcggaccgag cggccgcagg
     3181 aacccctagt gatggagttg gccactccct ctctgcgcgc tcgctcgctc actgaggccg
     3241 ggcgaccaaa ggtcgcccga cgcccgggct ttgcccgggc ggcctcagtg agcgagcgag
     3301 cgcgcagctg cctgcagggg cgcctgatgc ggtattttct ccttacgcat ctgtgcggta
     3361 tttcacaccg catannnnnn nnnnnnnnnn nnnnnnnnnn nnnnnnnnnn nnnnnnnnnn
     3421 nnnnnnnnnn nnnnnnnnnn nnnnnnnnnn nnnnnnnnnn nnnnnnnnnn nnnnnnnnnn
     3481 nnnnnnnnnn nnnnnnnnnn nnnnnnnnnn nnnnnncnnn nnnnnnnnnn nnnnnnnnnn
     3541 nnnnnnnnnn nnnnnnnnnn nnnnnnnnnn nnnnnnnnnn nnnnnnnnnn nnnnnnnnnn
     3601 nnnnnnnnnn nnnnnnnnnn nnnnnnnnnn nnnnnnnnnn nnnnnnnnnn nnnnnnnncc
     3661 tttgacgttg gagtccacgt tctttaatag tggactcttg ttccaaactg gaacaacact
     3721 caaccctatc tcgggctatt cttttgattt ataagggatt ttgccgattt cggcctattg
     3781 gttaaaaaat gagctgattt aacaaaaatt taacgcgaat tttaacaaaa tattaacgtt
     3841 tacaatttta tggtgcactc tcagtacaat ctgctctgat gccgcatagt taagccagcc
     3901 ccgacacccg ccaacacccg ctgacgcgcc ctgacgggct tgtctgctcc cggcatccgc
     3961 ttacagacaa gctgtgaccg tctccgggag ctgcatgtgt cagaggtttt caccgtcatc
     4021 accgaaacgc gcgagacgaa agggcctcgt gatacgccta tttttatagg ttaatgtcat
     4081 gataataatg gtttcttaga cgtcaggtgg cacttttcgg ggaaatgtgc gcggaacccc
     4141 tatttgttta tttttctaaa tacattcaaa tatgtatccg ctcatgagac aataaccctg
     4201 ataaatgctt caataatatt gaaaaaggaa gagtatgagt attcaacatt tccgtgtcgc
     4261 ccttattccc ttttttgcgg cattttgcct tcctgttttt gctcacccag aaacgctggt
     4321 gaaagtaaaa gatgctgaag atcagttggg tgcacgagtg ggttacatcg aactggatct
     4381 caacagcggt aagatccttg agagttttcg ccccgaagaa cgttttccaa tgatgagcac
     4441 ttttaaagtt ctgctatgtg gcgcggtatt atcccgtatt gacgccgggc aagagcaact
     4501 cggtcgccgc atacactatt ctcagaatga cttggttgag tactcaccag tcacagaaaa
     4561 gcatcttacg gatggcatga cagtaagaga attatgcagt gctgccataa ccatgagtga
     4621 taacactgcg gccaacttac ttctgacaac gatcggagga ccgaaggagc taaccgcttt
     4681 tttgcacaac atgggggatc atgtaactcg ccttgatcgt tgggaaccgg agctgaatga
     4741 agccatacca aacgacgagc gtgacaccac gatgcctgta gcaatggcaa caacgttgcg
     4801 caaactatta actggcgaac tacttactct agcttcccgg caacaattaa tagactggat
     4861 ggaggcggat aaagttgcag gaccacttct gcgctcggcc cttccggctg gctggtttat
     4921 tgctgataaa tctggagccg gtgagcgtgg gtctcgcggt atcattgcag cactggggcc
     4981 agatggtaag ccctcccgta tcgtagttat ctacacgacg gggagtcagg caactatgga
     5041 tgaacgaaat agacagatcg ctgagatagg tgcctcactg attaagcatt ggtaactgtc
     5101 agaccaagtt tactcatata tactttagat tgatttaaaa cttcattttt aatttaaaag
     5161 gatctaggtg aagatccttt ttgataatct catgaccaaa atcccttaac gtgagttttc
     5221 gttccactga gcgtcagacc ccgtagaaaa gatcaaagga tcttcttgag atcctttttt
     5281 tctgcgcgta atctgctgct tgcaaacaaa aaaaccaccg ctaccagcgg tggtttgttt
     5341 gccggatcaa gagctaccaa ctctttttcc gaaggtaact ggcttcagca gagcgcagat
     5401 accaaatact gtccttctag tgtagccgta gttaggccac cacttcaaga actctgtagc
     5461 accgcctaca tacctcgctc tgctaatcct gttaccagtg gctgctgcca gtggcgataa
     5521 gtcgtgtctt accgggttgg actcaagacg atagttaccg gataaggcgc agcggtcggg
     5581 ctgaacgggg ggttcgtgca cacagcccag cttggagcga acgacctaca ccgaactgag
     5641 atacctacag cgtgagctat gagaaagcgc cacgcttccc gaagggagaa aggcggacag
     5701 gtatccggta agcggcaggg tcggaacagg agagcgcacg agggagcttc cagggggaaa
     5761 cgcctggtat ctttatagtc ctgtcgggtt tcgccacctc tgacttgagc gtcgattttt
     5821 gtgatgctcg tcaggggggc ggagcctatg gaaaaacgcc agcaacgcgg cctttttacg
     5881 gttcctggcc ttttgctggc cttttgctca catgt
//
