>Addgene plasmid #51505 | AAV phSyn1(S)-FLEX-tdTomato-WPRE | addgene partial sequence | sequence record 83467 | hSyn1pro-F 5'-gcaagtgggttttaggacca-3'
GACGACCGACCCCGACCCACTGGACAAGCACCCAACCCCCATTCCCCAAATTGCGCATCCCCTATCAGAG
AGGGGGAGGGGAAACAGGATGCGGCGAGGCGCGTGCGCACTGCCAGCTTCAGCACCGCGGACAGTGCCTT
CGCCCCCGCCTGGCGGCGCGCGCCACCGCCGCCTCAGCACTGAAGGCGCGCTGACGTCACTCGCCGGTCC
CCCGCAAACTCCCCTTCCCGGCCACCTTGGTCGCGTCCGCGCCGCCGCCGGCCCAGCCGGACCGCACCAC
GCGAGGCGCGAGATAGGGGGGCACGGGCGCGACCATCTGCGCTGCGGCGCCGGCGACTCAGCGCTGCCTC
AGTCTGCGGTGGGCAGCGGAGGAGTCGTGTCGTGCCTGAGAGCGCAGACGCGTGGACGGTACCCTTCAGG
TCGACGTCGATAACTTCGTATAGCATACATTATACGAAGTTATCCGAATCGCAATAACTTCGTATAGGAT
ACTTTATACGAAGTTATTTGGCGCGCCGCTAGCTTACTTGTACAGCTCGTCCATGCCGTACAGAAACAGA
TGGTGCCTCCCCTCGCTCCGCTCATACTGCTCCACAATGGTGTAGTCTTCGTTATGGCTAGTAATATCCA
GCTTTGTGTCGACGTAATAGTAGCCAGGCAGCTGCACGGGTTTCTTGGCCATGTAGATGGTTTTGAATTC
GACCAGATAATGCCCTCCATCTTTCAGCTTCAGTGCCTGGTGGATCTCTCCCTTCAGCACGCCGTCTCTG
GGGTACAGCCTTTCTGTTGAAGCCTCCCAGCCCATTGTCTTCTTCTGCATGACTGGG
