>Addgene plasmid #51505 | AAV phSyn1(S)-FLEX-tdTomato-WPRE | addgene partial sequence | sequence record 83468 | DsRed1-C 5'-AGCTGGACATCACCTCCCACAACG-3'
AGCGCTCCGAGGGCCGCCACCACCTGTTCCTGGGGCATGGTACCGGCAGCACCGGCAGCGGCAGCTCCGG
CACCGCCTCCTCCGAGGACAACAACATGGCCGTGATTAAGGAGTTTATGAGGTTTAAAGTCAGGATGGAG
GGCAGCATGAACGGGCACGAGTTTGAGATTGAAGGAGAGGGGGAAGGGAGGCCCTATGAGGGCACCCAGA
CAGCAAAGCTGAAAGTGACAAAGGGCGGCCCTCTGCCATTCGCATGGGACATCCTGTCTCCTCAGTTTAT
GTATGGAAGTAAAGCCTACGTGAAACACCCTGCTGACATTCCAGATTACAAGAAACTGAGCTTCCCAGAG
GGGTTTAAGTGGGAAAGAGTGATGAACTTCGAAGACGGGGGCCTGGTGACTGTCACCCAGGACAGCTCTC
TGCAGGACGGCACTCTGATCTATAAGGTGAAAATGCGCGGCACCAATTTTCCCCCTGATGGCCCAGTCAT
GCAGAAGAAGACAATGGGCTGGGAGGCTTCAACAGAAAGGCTGTACCCCAGAGACGGCGTGCTGAAGGGA
GAGATCCACCAGGCACTGAAGCTGAAAGATGGAGGGCATTATCTGGTCGAATTCAAAACCATCTACATGG
CCAAGAAACCCGTGCAGCTGCCTGGCTACTATTACGTCGACACAAAGCTGGATATTACTAGCCATAACGA
AGACTACACCATTGTGGAGCAGTATGAGCGGAGCGAGGGGAGGCACCATCTGTTTCTGTACGGCATGGAC
GAGCTGTACAAGTAAGCTAGCGGCGCGCCAAATAACTTCGTATAAAGTATCCTATACGAAGTTATTGCGA
TTCGGATAACTTCGTATAATGTATGCTATACGAAAGTT
