>Addgene plasmid #51505 | AAV phSyn1(S)-FLEX-tdTomato-WPRE | addgene partial sequence | sequence record 130653 | WPRE-R 5'-CATAGCGTAAAAGGAGCAACA-3'
ATTTTGTAATCCAGAGGTTGATTATCGATAAGCTTGATGATCTTCGATAACTTCGTATAGGATACTTTAT
ACGAAGTTATTGCGATTCGGATAACTTCGTATAGCATACATTATACGAAGTTATCAAGGCCGGCCAGGTT
GGCGCGCCGCTAGCGCCACCATGGTGAGCAAGGGCGAGGAGGTCATCAAAGAGTTCATGCGCTTCAAGGT
GCGCATGGAGGGCTCCATGAACGGCCACGAGTTCGAGATCGAGGGCGAGGGCGAGGGCCGCCCCTACGAG
GGCACCCAGACCGCCAAGCTGAAGGTGACCAAGGGCGGCCCCCTGCCCTTCGCCTGGGACATCCTGTCCC
CCCAGTTCATGTACGGCTCCAAGGCGTACGTGAAGCACCCCGCCGACATCCCCGATTACAAGAAGCTGTC
CTTCCCCGAGGGCTTCAAGTGGGAGCGCGTGATGAACTTCGAGGACGGCGGTCTGGTGACCGTGACCCAG
GACTCCTCCCTGCAGGACGGCACGCTGATCTACAAGGTGAAGATGCGCGGCACCAACTTCCCCCCCGACG
GCCCCGTAATGCA
